>Addgene plasmid #163795 | SlutrCas9 | addgene full sequence | sequence record 328001 | Addgene NGS Result
GACATTGATTATTGACTAGTTATTAATAGTAATCAATTACGGGGTCATTAGTTCATAGCCCATATATGGA
GTTCCGCGTTACATAACTTACGGTAAATGGCCCGCCTGGCTGACCGCCCAACGACCCCCGCCCATTGACG
TCAATAATGACGTATGTTCCCATAGTAACGCCAATAGGGACTTTCCATTGACGTCAATGGGTGGAGTATT
TACGGTAAACTGCCCACTTGGCAGTACATCAAGTGTATCATATGCCAAGTACGCCCCCTATTGACGTCAA
TGACGGTAAATGGCCCGCCTGGCATTATGCCCAGTACATGACCTTATGGGACTTTCCTACTTGGCAGTAC
ATCTACGTATTAGTCATCGCTATTACCATGGTGATGCGGTTTTGGCAGTACATCAATGGGCGTGGATAGC
GGTTTGACTCACGGGGATTTCCAAGTCTCCACCCCATTGACGTCAATGGGAGTTTGTTTTGGCACCAAAA
TCAACGGGACTTTCCAAAATGTCGTAACAACTCCGCCCCATTGACGCAAATGGGCGGTAGGCGTGTACGG
TGGGAGGTCTATATAAGCAGAGCTCTCTGGCTAACTACCGGTGCCACCATGGCCCCAAAGAAGAAGCGGA
AGGTCGGTATCCACGGAGTCCCAGCAGCCAGAAACAGCTACATCCTGGGCCTGGACATCGGAATCACCAG
CGTGGGATATGGCATCATCGACAGAGTCACCAGAGAGGTGATCGACGCCGGCGTGCGGCTTTTCCCCGAG
GCCAACGTGGAGAACAACGAGGGCAGACGGAGCAAGAGAGGAGCCCGGCGGCTGAAAAGAAGGCGGATCC
ACCGGCTGAATAGAATCAAGCAGCTGCTGAAAAACGCCGGCCTGCTGGAGGGAGATGTGCTGCCTAAGTC
TACCAACCCCTATGAGATCAGAGTGCGGGGCCTCCGAAGCCCTCTGACCAAAGATGAACTGGTGATCGCC
CTGCTCCACATCGCCAAAAGAAGAGGCATCCACAACATCAACATCGTGGGAGATGACGAAGAAACGGACA
GCACACTGAGTACCACAGCCCAGCTGAAGAAGAACGAGAAGGCTCTCAAGGGACAGTTTGTTTGTGAACT
GCAACTGGACAGACTGGCTAATGCCCACCAAGTGCGGGGCGAGAAAAATCGATTTAAGACAGAGGACATT
GTGAAGGAAGTCAGAGCCCTGCTTCAGCAACAGCAGAACTTCCACAACATCGATAATTCTTTCGTGGAAC
AGTACATTGCCCTGCTGGAGAGCCGGAGGACCTACTACGAGGGCCCTGGCGAAGGCTCTCCTTACGGCTG
GGACGGCGACATTAAGAAGTGGTACGAGATGCTGATGGGCTATTGCACCTACTTCCCTGAAGAGCTGAGA
AGCGTGAAGTACGCCTACACCGCCGATCTGTTCAACGCCCTGAATGACCTGAACAACCTGGTGATCACCC
GGGACGACAACAGCAAATTGACATACGCCGAGAAGTACCATATCATCGAGAACGTGTTCAAACAGAAGAA
AGTACCTACACTGAAGCAGATCGCCAAGGAAATCGGAGTGAACGAGAGCGATATTAAGGGCTACAGAATC
AACAAATCTGAGAAACCTCTGTTCACCAGCTTCAAACTGTACCACGATCTGAAGAGCGTGTTCAGCGACC
CTACAAAACTGGAAGATATCGACTTGCTGGACCGAATCGCCGTGGTGCTGACCATGTACCAAGATGCCGA
ATCCATGAAAGCCGCCCTGAACACCTTCCCTGAAGTGTTCAGCGAAGCAGAGAAAGAGAAGCTGAGCGCC
CTCACAGGCTACGCTGGCACCCATAGACTGTCTCTGAAGTGCATGAACCTGCTGATCCCTGATCTGTGGC
AGACAAGCCTGAACCAGATGGAACTGTTCGTGAAGCTGAATCTGAAACCACAGAAGCTGGACCTGAGCCA
GTGCCACCAGATTCCTACCCAGCTGGTGGACGAGTTCATCCTGTCTCCTGTGGTGAAAAGAGCCTTCACC
CAAAGCATCAAGGTGATCAACGCCATCATCCAGAAATACGGCCTGCCCGACGACATCATAATCGAGCTGG
CCAGGGAAAAAAACAGCGCCGATAAGCGGAAGTTCCTGAATCAGCTGCAGAAGAAGAACGAGAAGGCCCG
GCACGAGATCAATACCCTGGTGGCCCAGTACGGCCAGCCAAATGCTAAGCGGCTGGTGGAAAAGATCACA
CTGCACCAGCAGCAGGAGGGCAAGTGTCTGTACTCCCTGAAGGATATCCCCCTGGAGCAGCTGCTGAAGC
AGCCCTACCTGTACGAGGTGGACCACATCATCCCCAGAAGCGTTTCTTTCGACAACAGCATGCAGAACAA
GGTGCTGGTCCTGGCCGAAGAAAACGCCAAAAAGGGCAACCAGACCCCTTACCAGTACCTGAATAGCAGA
GAGGCCAGCATGACCTACCCCGAATTCAAACAGCACATCCTGAATCTGAGCAAGGCCAAGGACCGGATCA
GCAAGAAGAAGCGGAACTACCTGCTCGAGGAAAGAGATATCAACAAGTTCGACGTGCAAAAGGACTTCAT
CAACAGAAACCTGGTTGACACCAGATACGCCACCAGAGAGCTCGCCTCTCTGCTGAAGGCTTATTTCAAG
ACACATGAGCTCCCTGTGAAAGTGAAGACCATCAACGGCGGATTTACCCACTACCTGAGAAAGGTGTGGA
AGTTTGACAAAGATAGAAACAAGGGCTACAAGCACCACGCCGAGGATGCACTGATCATCGCCAACGCCGA
CTTTCTGTTTAAGAACCAGACTCTGAACAAAATCGAGGCTATCCTGAACGAGCCCGGCAGAGAGGTGGAA
TCTGACACAGTGAAGGTGCAGAGCGAGGACAATTACCAGGACCTGTTTGAGAACACCAAGAAGGCTTTCG
CCATCAAGAATTTCAAGGATTTCAAGTTTAGCCACAGAGTGGACCAGAAGCCTAACCGGCAGCTCGTGAA
CGACACCCTGTACAGCACCAGAGAGGTGAACGAAGATCTGTACGTGGTGCAGACCCTGAAGGACATCTAC
AGCAAGGACAACAAAGACGTGAAGCGGCTCTTCGACAAGCAACCCGAGAAGTTCCTGATGTTCCAGCACG
ACCCCGAGACATTCAAGAAATTCGAGCTGGCTATGAAGCAATATGCCGAAGAGAAGAACCCTCTGGCTAG
ATACTACGAGGAACAGGGCTACATCACCAAGTACGCCAAGAAAGGAGACGGCCCACCTGTGAAAAGCCTC
AAATACATCGGCAAGAAGGTGGGAAAACACCTGGATGTGACCGGCGACTACGAGGATAGCAACCGGAAGC
TGGTGAAGCTGAGCCTGAAGTCCTTTAGATTCGATATCTACCACACAGACAAGGGCTACAAGATGGTTCC
AATCACTTACCTGGATGTGCAGAAAAAAGAGAAGTACTACTACATCCCCACCGAGAAATACGAAGCCCTG
AAGCAGGAGAAGGGCATCAACCAGAATGCTCAGTTCATTGGCAGCTTCTACTACAACGACCTGATCGAGT
TCGATGGCGAGCTGTATAGAGTGATCGGCATCAACAACGGCGACAAGAATCTCGTTGAACTCGACATGGT
GGACATTAGATATAAGGAATACTGCGAGCTGAACTCCATCACCACCACACCTAGAATCGTTAAGACCATC
AGCCCCAAGACCCAGAGCATCGAGAAGTACACAACAGATATCCTGGGCAACCTGTACAAAGCCCAGCCTG
GCAAGAAGCCTCAGTTCATCTTCAACAAAGACGAGGATAAAAGGCCGGCGGCCACGAAAAAGGCCGGCCA
GGCAAAAAAGAAAAAGGGATCCTACCCATACGATGTTCCAGATTACGCTTACCCATACGATGTTCCAGAT
TACGCTTACCCATACGATGTTCCAGATTACGCTTAAGAATTCCTAGAGCTCGCTGATCAGCCTCGACTGT
GCCTTCTAGTTGCCAGCCATCTGTTGTTTGCCCCTCCCCCGTGCCTTCCTTGACCCTGGAAGGTGCCACT
CCCACTGTCCTTTCCTAATAAAATGAGGAAATTGCATCGCATTGTCTGAGTAGGTGTCATTCTATTCTGG
GGGGTGGGGTGGGGCAGGACAGCAAGGGGGAGGATTGGGAAGAGAATAGCAGGCATGCTGGGGAGGTACC
GAGGGCCTATTTCCCATGATTCCTTCATATTTGCATATACGATACAAGGCTGTTAGAGAGATAATTGGAA
TTAATTTGACTGTAAACACAAAGATATTAGTACAAAATACGTGACGTAGAAAGTAATAATTTCTTGGGTA
GTTTGCAGTTTTAAAATTATGTTTTAAAATGGACTATCATATGCTTACCGTAACTTGAAAGTATTTCGAT
TTCTTGGCTTTATATATCTTGTGGAAAGGACGAAACACCGGAGACCACGGCAGGTCTCAGTTTTAGTACT
CTGGAAACAGAATCTACTAAAACAAGGCAAAATGCCGTGTTTATCTCGTCAACTTGTTGGCGAGATTTTT
GCGGCCGCAGGAACCCCTAGTGATGGAGTTGGCCACTCCCTCTCTGCGCGCTCGCTCGCTCACTGAGGCC
GGGCGACCAAAGGTCGCCCGACGCCCGGGCTTTGCCCGGGCGGCCTCAGTGAGCGAGCGAGCGCGCAGCT
GCCTGCAGGGGCGCCTGATGCGGTATTTTCTCCTTACGCATCTGTGCGGTATTTCACACCGCATA
[95 nt withheld, positions 4756-4850]
T
[46 nt withheld, positions 4852-4897]
C
[141 nt withheld, positions 4899-5039]
CCTTTGACGTTGGAGTCCACGTTCTTT
[37 nt withheld, positions 5067-5103]
ACTCTATCTCGGGCTATTCTTTTGATTTATAAGGGATTTTGCCGATTTCGGTCTATTGGTTAAAAAATGA
GCTGATTTAACAAAAATTTAACGCGAATTTTAACAAAATATTAACGTTTACAATTTTATGGTGCACTCTC
AGTACAATCTGCTCTGATGCCGCATAGTTAAGCCAGCCCCGACACCCGCCAACACCCGCTGACGCGCCCT
GACGGGCTTGTCTGCTCCCGGCATCCGCTTACAGACAAGCTGTGACCGTCTCCGGGAGCTGCATGTGTCA
GAGGTTTTCACCGTCATCACCGAAACGCGCGAGACGAAAGGGCCTCGTGATACGCCTATTTTTATAGGTT
AATGTCATGATAATAATGGTTTCTTAGACGTCAGGTGGCACTTTTCGGGGAAATGTGCGCGGAACCCCTA
TTTGTTTATTTTTCTAAATACATTCAAATATGTATCCGCTCATGAGACAATAACCCTGATAAATGCTTCA
ATAATATTGAAAAAGGAAGAGTATGAGTATTCAACATTTCCGTGTCGCCCTTATTCCCTTTTTTGCGGCA
TTTTGCCTTCCTGTTTTTGCTCACCCAGAAACGCTGGTGAAAGTAAAAGATGCTGAAGATCAGTTGGGTG
CACGAGTGGGTTACATCGAACTGGATCTCAACAGCGGTAAGATCCTTGAGAGTTTTCGCCCCGAAGAACG
TTTTCCAATGATGAGCACTTTTAAAGTTCTGCTATGTGGCGCGGTATTATCCCGTATTGACGCCGGGCAA
GAGCAACTCGGTCGCCGCATACACTATTCTCAGAATGACTTGGTTGAGTACTCACCAGTCACAGAAAAGC
ATCTTACGGATGGCATGACAGTAAGAGAATTATGCAGTGCTGCCATAACCATGAGTGATAACACTGCGGC
CAACTTACTTCTGACAACGATCGGAGGACCGAAGGAGCTAACCGCTTTTTTGCACAACATGGGGGATCAT
GTAACTCGCCTTGATCGTTGGGAACCGGAGCTGAATGAAGCCATACCAAACGACGAGCGTGACACCACGA
TGCCTGTAGCAATGGCAACAACGTTGCGCAAACTATTAACTGGCGAACTACTTACTCTAGCTTCCCGGCA
ACAATTAATAGACTGGATGGAGGCGGATAAAGTTGCAGGACCACTTCTGCGCTCGGCCCTTCCGGCTGGC
TGGTTTATTGCTGATAAATCTGGAGCCGGTGAGCGTGGAAGCCGCGGTATCATTGCAGCACTGGGGCCAG
ATGGTAAGCCCTCCCGTATCGTAGTTATCTACACGACGGGGAGTCAGGCAACTATGGATGAACGAAATAG
ACAGATCGCTGAGATAGGTGCCTCACTGATTAAGCATTGGTAACTGTCAGACCAAGTTTACTCATATATA
CTTTAGATTGATTTAAAACTTCATTTTTAATTTAAAAGGATCTAGGTGAAGATCCTTTTTGATAATCTCA
TGACCAAAATCCCTTAACGTGAGTTTTCGTTCCACTGAGCGTCAGACCCCGTAGAAAAGATCAAAGGATC
TTCTTGAGATCCTTTTTTTCTGCGCGTAATCTGCTGCTTGCAAACAAAAAAACCACCGCTACCAGCGGTG
GTTTGTTTGCCGGATCAAGAGCTACCAACTCTTTTTCCGAAGGTAACTGGCTTCAGCAGAGCGCAGATAC
CAAATACTGTTCTTCTAGTGTAGCCGTAGTTAGGCCACCACTTCAAGAACTCTGTAGCACCGCCTACATA
CCTCGCTCTGCTAATCCTGTTACCAGTGGCTGCTGCCAGTGGCGATAAGTCGTGTCTTACCGGGTTGGAC
TCAAGACGATAGTTACCGGATAAGGCGCAGCGGTCGGGCTGAACGGGGGGTTCGTGCACACAGCCCAGCT
TGGAGCGAACGACCTACACCGAACTGAGATACCTACAGCGTGAGCTATGAGAAAGCGCCACGCTTCCCGA
AGGGAGAAAGGCGGACAGGTATCCGGTAAGCGGCAGGGTCGGAACAGGAGAGCGCACGAGGGAGCTTCCA
GGGGGAAACGCCTGGTATCTTTATAGTCCTGTCGGGTTTCGCCACCTCTGACTTGAGCGTCGATTTTTGT
GATGCTCGTCAGGGGGGCGGAGCCTATGGAAAAACGCCAGCAACGCGGCCTTTTTACGGTTCCTGGCCTT
TTGCTGGCCTTTTGCTCACATGTCCTGCAGGCAGCTGCGCGCTCGCTCGCTCACTGAGGCCGCCCGGGCG
TCGGGCGACCTTTGGTCGCCCGGCCTCAGTGAGCGAGCGAGCGCGCAGAGAGGGAGTGGCCAACTCCATC
ACTAGGGGTTCCTGCGGCCTCTAGACTCGAGGCGTT
Features (pLannotate 1.2.2; 20 found; start..end, strand, type, name):
      1..380     +  enhancer       CMV enhancer: human cytomegalovirus immediate early enhancer
    381..584     +  promoter       CMV promoter: human cytomegalovirus (CMV) immediate early promoter
    660..3800    +  CDS            cas9: CAS9_STAAU - Experimental evidence at protein level: Swiss-Prot protein existence level 1. CRISPR (clustered regularly interspaced short palindromic repeat) is an adaptive immune system that provides protection against mobile genetic elements (viruses, transposable elements and conjugative plasmids). CRISPR clusters contain spacers, sequences complementary to antecedent mobile elements, and target invading nucleic acids. CRISPR clusters are transcribed and processed into CRISPR RNA (crRNA). In type II CRISPR systems correct processing of pre-crRNA requires a trans- encoded small RNA (tracrRNA)
   3819..3866    +  CDS            nucleoplasmin NLS: bipartite nuclear localization signal from nucleoplasmin
   3873..3889    +  CDS            3xHA (fragment): three tandem HA epitope tags
   3900..3916    +  CDS            3xHA (fragment): three tandem HA epitope tags
   3927..3955    +  CDS            3xHA (fragment): three tandem HA epitope tags
   3987..4098    +  polyA_signal   bGH poly(A) signal: bovine growth hormone polyadenylation signal
   4201..4441    +  promoter       U6 promoter: RNA polymerase III promoter for human U6 snRNA
   4470..4545    +  misc_RNA       Sa gRNA scaffold: guide RNA scaffold for the Staphylococcus aureus CRISPR/Cas9 system
   4559..4699    +  repeat_region  AAV2 ITR: inverted terminal repeat of adeno-associated virus serotype 2 inverted
   4704..4755    -  misc_feature   bom (fragment): basis of mobility region from pBR322
   4774..5229    +  rep_origin     f1 ori (sequence partly withheld): f1 bacteriophage origin of replication; arrow indicates direction of (+) strand synthesis
   5230..5279    -  misc_feature   bom (fragment): basis of mobility region from pBR322
   5381..5416    -  CDS            rop (fragment): Rop protein, which maintains plasmids at low copy number; rop
   5511..5615    +  promoter       AmpR promoter: bla
   5616..6476    +  CDS            AmpR: β-lactamase; bla; confers resistance to ampicillin, carbenicillin, and related antibiotics
   6647..7235    +  rep_origin     ori: high-copy-number ColE1/pMB1/pBR322/pUC origin of replication
   7308..7335    +  repeat_region  AAV2 ITR (fragment): inverted terminal repeat of adeno-associated virus serotype 2 inverted
   7364..7391    +  repeat_region  AAV2 ITR (fragment): inverted terminal repeat of adeno-associated virus serotype 2 inverted
