[The description below was written by a language model from this plasmid's Addgene catalogue record and pLannotate feature annotations shown in this document.]
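Description:
SlutrCas9 is an all-in-one AAV2 ITR-based CRISPR plasmid for mammalian expression. It carries a small Cas9 nuclease called SlutrCas9 together with an empty sgRNA cloning position, and is catalogued as an empty backbone because no guide or other insert has been added. It is propagated in bacteria as a high-copy plasmid through a ColE1/pUC-type origin and selected with ampicillin via the β-lactamase gene. An f1 phage origin and short remnants of the pBR322 bom and rop regions also lie in the backbone. A recombination-deficient growth strain is listed, which is common for plasmids carrying repeat-prone ITRs.

The payload sits between the AAV2 inverted terminal repeats, which are the cis elements needed for replication and packaging of the cassette into recombinant AAV particles. One ITR is annotated in full, while the other is detected only as short fragments in the sequencing result. The CMV enhancer and immediate-early promoter drive a roughly 3.1 kb Cas9 open reading frame. The automated annotation matched this frame to Staphylococcus aureus Cas9 by homology, although the record names the protein SlutrCas9. The coding sequence is followed in frame by a bipartite nucleoplasmin nuclear localization signal and HA epitope repeats for detection, and ends with the bovine growth hormone polyadenylation signal. Downstream, a human U6 RNA polymerase III promoter is followed by an Sa-type guide RNA scaffold, and the short gap between them presumably accommodates a user-supplied spacer.

The associated publication concerns the discovery and engineering of compact Cas9 orthologues with broad targeting range. The construct is therefore suited to genome editing in mammalian cells by transfection or, given its compact size, single-vector AAV delivery.
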