Addgene plasmid #163795: SlutrCas9
Purpose: (Empty Backbone) Expresses SlutrCas9, and cloning backbone for sgRNA
Depositing lab: Yongming Wang. Depositing organization: Fudan University. Publication: Discovery and engineering of small SlugCas9 with broad targeting range and high specificity and activity. Hu Z, Zhang C, Wang S, Gao S, Wei J, Li M, Hou L, Mao H, Wei Y, Qi T, Liu H, Liu D, Lan F, Lu D, Wang H, Li J, Wang Y. Nucleic Acids Res. 2021 Mar 15. pii: 6171296. doi: 10.1093/nar/gkab148. PubMed 33721016.
Backbone
  Vector backbone: AAV2 ITR vector
  Vector type: Mammalian Expression, AAV, CRISPR
Growth in bacteria
  Bacterial resistance: Ampicillin, 100 μg/mL
  Growth temperature: 37°C
  Growth strain: NEB Stable
  Copy number: High Copy
Gene/Insert
  Gene/Insert name: None
Terms and licenses: Academic/Nonprofit Terms; Industry Terms: Not Available to Industry
How to cite: SlutrCas9 was a gift from Yongming Wang (Addgene plasmid # 163795 ; http://n2t.net/addgene:163795 ; RRID:Addgene_163795)
